Addgene plasmid #219368: SFFV-CEBPA-Brd 467
Purpose: Transcription factor CEBPA with a specific barcode assigned.
Depositing lab: Filipe Pereira. Depositing organization: Center for Neuroscience and Cell Biology, University of Coimbra. Publication: A combinatorial transcription factor screening platform for immune cell reprogramming. Kurochkin I, Altman AR, Caiado I, Pertiga-Cabral D, Halitzki E, Minaeva M, Zimmermannova O, Henriques-Oliveira L, Klein D, Nair M, Oliveira D, Cajal LR, Knittel R, Feick C, Ringner M, Martin M, Cirovic B, Pires CF, Rosa FF, Sitnicka E, Theis FJ, Pereira CF. Cell Syst. 2026 Jan 21;17(1):101457. doi: 10.1016/j.cels.2025.101457. Epub 2026 Jan 14. PubMed 41539305.
Backbone
  Vector backbone: SFFV-MCS
  Backbone size w/o insert (bp): 6638
  Vector type: Lentiviral
Growth in bacteria
  Bacterial resistance: Ampicillin, 100 μg/mL
  Growth temperature: 37°C
  Growth strain: NEB Stable
  Copy number: High Copy
Gene/Insert
  Gene/Insert name: CEBPA
  Species: H. sapiens (human)
  Insert size (bp): 1077
  Entrez Gene: CEBPA (a.k.a. C/EBP-alpha, CEBP)
  Promoter: The spleen focus-forming virus (SFFV) promoter
  Cloning method: Restriction Enzyme; 5′ cloning site Bsp119I (not destroyed); 3′ cloning site BstHI (not destroyed)
Terms and licenses: Academic/Nonprofit Terms; Industry Terms: Not Available to Industry
Depositor comments: Barcode sequence cloned into XbaI restriction site. Design of plasmid is as follows: SFFV-[TF sequence]-WPRE-[Barcode sequence].
How to cite: SFFV-CEBPA-Brd 467 was a gift from Filipe Pereira (Addgene plasmid # 219368 ; http://n2t.net/addgene:219368 ; RRID:Addgene_219368)
