[The description below was written by a language model from this plasmid's Addgene catalogue record and pLannotate feature annotations shown in this document.]
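Description:
SFFV-CEBPA-Brd 467 is a lentiviral transfer plasmid built on the SFFV-MCS backbone that expresses the human transcription factor CEBPA (C/EBP-alpha) together with a construct-specific DNA barcode. It is maintained in E. coli through a high-copy ColE1/pUC-type origin and selected with ampicillin via the bla gene. The plasmid also carries pBluescript-derived remnants, including an f1 origin, lac promoter/operator, lacZα fragment, and T3 and T7 promoters. The sequenced record is about 7.7 kb, consistent with the stated backbone and insert sizes.

The viral portion has a third-generation, self-inactivating layout. An RSV promoter replaces the U3 region upstream of a truncated HIV-1 5' LTR to drive genomic RNA production in packaging cells. It is followed by the Ψ packaging signal with a gag fragment, the Rev response element for Rev-dependent nuclear export, and the cPPT/CTS, which aids transduction. Inside the provirus, the spleen focus-forming virus LTR promoter, which is strongly active in haematopoietic cells, drives the CEBPA coding sequence, cloned between flanking polylinker sites. A WPRE downstream enhances transcript stability and expression. According to the depositor, the barcode sits after the WPRE at an XbaI site, so it lies within the transcribed region ahead of the ΔU3 3' LTR. The feature table does not annotate the barcode itself. An SV40 polyadenylation signal and SV40 origin lie outside the 3' LTR. No mammalian selection marker or fluorescent reporter is annotated.

The plasmid belongs to a barcoded transcription factor collection for combinatorial screening of immune cell reprogramming, where the barcode identifies which factors each transduced cell received.
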