Features (pLannotate 1.2.2; 29 found; start..end, strand, type, name):
     94..112     -  promoter       T7 promoter: promoter for bacteriophage T7 RNA polymerase
    120..275     +  CDS            lacZα (fragment): LacZα fragment of β-galactosidase; lacZ fragment
    280..708     +  rep_origin     f1 ori (sequence partly withheld): f1 bacteriophage origin of replication; arrow indicates direction of (+) strand synthesis
    761..865     +  promoter       AmpR promoter: bla
    866..1726    +  CDS            AmpR: β-lactamase; bla; confers resistance to ampicillin, carbenicillin, and related antibiotics
   1897..2485    +  rep_origin     ori: high-copy-number ColE1/pMB1/pBR322/pUC origin of replication
   2668..2760    +  CDS            lacI (fragment): lac repressor; lacI; The lac repressor binds to the lac operator to inhibit transcription in E. coli. This inhibition can be relieved by adding lactose or isopropyl-β-D-thiogalactopyranoside (IPTG).
   2773..2794    +  protein_bind   CAP binding site: CAP binding activates transcription in the presence of cAMP. E. coli catabolite activator protein
   2809..2839    +  promoter       lac promoter: promoter for the E. coli lac operon
   2847..2863    +  protein_bind   lac operator: The lac repressor binds to the lac operator to inhibit transcription in E. coli. This inhibition can be relieved by adding lactose or isopropyl-β-D-thiogalactopyranoside (IPTG). lac repressor encoded by lacI
   2908..2926    +  promoter       T3 promoter: promoter for bacteriophage T3 RNA polymerase
   2954..3180    +  promoter       RSV promoter: Rous sarcoma virus enhancer/promoter
   3181..3361    +  LTR            5' LTR (truncated): truncated 5' long terminal repeat (LTR) from HIV-1
   3408..3533    +  misc_feature   HIV-1 Ψ: packaging signal of human immunodeficiency virus type 1
   3517..3880    +  CDS            HIV-1 gag (fragment): gag protein from human immunodeficiency virus 1; gag
   4026..4259    +  misc_feature   RRE: The Rev response element (RRE) of HIV-1 allows for Rev-dependent mRNA export from the nucleus to the cytoplasm.
   4636..4736    +  CDS            Rev (fragment): human immunodeficiency virus 1 (HIV-1) Rev protein; rev; enhances nuclear export of unspliced and incompletely spliced viral mRNAs
   4755..4872    +  misc_feature   cPPT/CTS: central polypurine tract and central termination sequence of HIV-1
   4906..5307    +  promoter       SFFV promoter: spleen focus-forming virus long terminal repeat (LTR) promoter
   5317..5340    +  misc_feature   MCS (fragment): pBluescript multiple cloning site
   5365..6438    +  CDS            CEBPA: CEBPA_HUMAN - Also known as CEBP From Homo sapiens (Human).
   6449..6474    +  misc_feature   MCS (fragment): pBluescript multiple cloning site
   6474..6533    +  CDS            S (fragment): HBSAG_WHV6 - Experimental evidence at transcript level: Swiss-Prot protein existence level 2. The middle envelope protein plays an important role in the budding of the virion. It is involved in the induction of budding in a nucleocapsid independent way. In this process the majority of envelope proteins bud to form subviral lipoprotein particles of 22 nm of diameter that do not contain a nucleocapsid (By similarity). From Woodchuck hepatitis B virus (isolate w64/pWS23) (WHV).
   6665..7068    +  misc_feature   WPRE: woodchuck hepatitis virus posttranscriptional regulatory element
   7126..7185    +  CDS            nef (fragment): NEF_HV1Z2 - Experimental evidence at protein level: Swiss-Prot protein existence level 1. Extracellular Nef protein targets CD4(+) T-lymphocytes for apoptosis by interacting with CXCR4 surface receptors. From Human immunodeficiency virus type 1 group M subtype D (isolate Z2/CDC-Z34) (HIV-1).
   7187..7420    +  LTR            3' LTR (ΔU3): self-inactivating 3' long terminal repeat (LTR) from HIV-1
   7492..7613    +  polyA_signal   SV40 poly(A) signal: SV40 polyadenylation signal
   7632..7653    +  rep_origin     SV40 ori (fragment): SV40 origin of replication
   7653..73      +  rep_origin     SV40 ori (across the origin): SV40 origin of replication
>Addgene plasmid #219368 | SFFV-CEBPA-Brd 467 | addgene full sequence | sequence record 473202 | Addgene NGS Result
ATTTATGCAGAGGCCGAGGCCGCCTCGGCCTCTGAGCTATTCCAGAAGTAGTGAGGAGGCTTTTTTGGAG
GCCTAGGGACGTACCCAATTCGCCCTATAGTGAGTCGTATTACGCGCGCTCACTGGCCGTCGTTTTACAA
CGTCGTGACTGGGAAAACCCTGGCGTTACCCAACTTAATCGCCTTGCAGCACATCCCCCTTTCGCCAGCT
GGCGTAATAGCGAAGAGGCCCGCACCGATCGCCCTTCCCAACAGTTGCGCAGCCTGAATGGCGAATGGG
[124 nt withheld, positions 280-403]
C
[91 nt withheld, positions 405-495]
A
[49 nt withheld, positions 497-545]
CCTTTGACGTTGGAGTCCACGTTCTTT
[37 nt withheld, positions 573-609]
ACCCTATCTCGGTCTATTCTTTTGATTTATAAGGGATTTTGCCGATTTCGGCCTATTGGTTAAAAAATGA
GCTGATTTAACAAAAATTTAACGCGAATTTTAACAAAATATTAACGCTTACAATTTAGGTGGCACTTTTC
GGGGAAATGTGCGCGGAACCCCTATTTGTTTATTTTTCTAAATACATTCAAATATGTATCCGCTCATGAG
ACAATAACCCTGATAAATGCTTCAATAATATTGAAAAAGGAAGAGTATGAGTATTCAACATTTCCGTGTC
GCCCTTATTCCCTTTTTTGCGGCATTTTGCCTTCCTGTTTTTGCTCACCCAGAAACGCTGGTGAAAGTAA
AAGATGCTGAAGATCAGTTGGGTGCACGAGTGGGTTACATCGAACTGGATCTCAACAGCGGTAAGATCCT
TGAGAGTTTTCGCCCCGAAGAACGTTTTCCAATGATGAGCACTTTTAAAGTTCTGCTATGTGGCGCGGTA
TTATCCCGTATTGACGCCGGGCAAGAGCAACTCGGTCGCCGCATACACTATTCTCAGAATGACTTGGTTG
AGTACTCACCAGTCACAGAAAAGCATCTTACGGATGGCATGACAGTAAGAGAATTATGCAGTGCTGCCAT
AACCATGAGTGATAACACTGCGGCCAACTTACTTCTGACAACGATCGGAGGACCGAAGGAGCTAACCGCT
TTTTTGCACAACATGGGGGATCATGTAACTCGCCTTGATCGTTGGGAACCGGAGCTGAATGAAGCCATAC
CAAACGACGAGCGTGACACCACGATGCCTGTAGCAATGGCAACAACGTTGCGCAAACTATTAACTGGCGA
ACTACTTACTCTAGCTTCCCGGCAACAATTAATAGACTGGATGGAGGCGGATAAAGTTGCAGGACCACTT
CTGCGCTCGGCCCTTCCGGCTGGCTGGTTTATTGCTGATAAATCTGGAGCCGGTGAGCGTGGGTCTCGCG
GTATCATTGCAGCACTGGGGCCAGATGGTAAGCCCTCCCGTATCGTAGTTATCTACACGACGGGGAGTCA
GGCAACTATGGATGAACGAAATAGACAGATCGCTGAGATAGGTGCCTCACTGATTAAGCATTGGTAACTG
TCAGACCAAGTTTACTCATATATACTTTAGATTGATTTAAAACTTCATTTTTAATTTAAAAGGATCTAGG
TGAAGATCCTTTTTGATAATCTCATGACCAAAATCCCTTAACGTGAGTTTTCGTTCCACTGAGCGTCAGA
CCCCGTAGAAAAGATCAAAGGATCTTCTTGAGATCCTTTTTTTCTGCGCGTAATCTGCTGCTTGCAAACA
AAAAAACCACCGCTACCAGCGGTGGTTTGTTTGCCGGATCAAGAGCTACCAACTCTTTTTCCGAAGGTAA
CTGGCTTCAGCAGAGCGCAGATACCAAATACTGTTCTTCTAGTGTAGCCGTAGTTAGGCCACCACTTCAA
GAACTCTGTAGCACCGCCTACATACCTCGCTCTGCTAATCCTGTTACCAGTGGCTGCTGCCAGTGGCGAT
AAGTCGTGTCTTACCGGGTTGGACTCAAGACGATAGTTACCGGATAAGGCGCAGCGGTCGGGCTGAACGG
GGGGTTCGTGCACACAGCCCAGCTTGGAGCGAACGACCTACACCGAACTGAGATACCTACAGCGTGAGCT
ATGAGAAAGCGCCACGCTTCCCGAAGGGAGAAAGGCGGACAGGTATCCGGTAAGCGGCAGGGTCGGAACA
GGAGAGCGCACGAGGGAGCTTCCAGGGGGAAACGCCTGGTATCTTTATAGTCCTGTCGGGTTTCGCCACC
TCTGACTTGAGCGTCGATTTTTGTGATGCTCGTCAGGGGGGCGGAGCCTATGGAAAAACGCCAGCAACGC
GGCCTTTTTACGGTTCCTGGCCTTTTGCTGGCCTTTTGCTCACATGTTCTTTCCTGCGTTATCCCCTGAT
TCTGTGGATAACCGTATTACCGCCTTTGAGTGAGCTGATACCGCTCGCCGCAGCCGAACGACCGAGCGCA
GCGAGTCAGTGAGCGAGGAAGCGGAAGAGCGCCCAATACGCAAACCGCCTCTCCCCGCGCGTTGGCCGAT
TCATTAATGCAGCTGGCACGACAGGTTTCCCGACTGGAAAGCGGGCAGTGAGCGCAACGCAATTAATGTG
AGTTAGCTCACTCATTAGGCACCCCAGGCTTTACACTTTATGCTTCCGGCTCGTATGTTGTGTGGAATTG
TGAGCGGATAACAATTTCACACAGGAAACAGCTATGACCATGATTACGCCAAGCGCGCAATTAACCCTCA
CTAAAGGGAACAAAAGCTGGAGCTGCAAGCTTAATGTAGTCTTATGCAATACTCTTGTAGTCTTGCAACA
TGGTAACGATGAGTTAGCAACATGCCTTACAAGGAGAGAAAAAGCACCGTGCATGCCGATTGGTGGAAGT
AAGGTGGTACGATCGTGCCTTATTAGGAAGGCAACAGACGGGTCTGACATGGATTGGACGAACCACTGAA
TTGCCGCATTGCAGAGATATTGTATTTAAGTGCCTAGCTCGATACATAAACGGGTCTCTCTGGTTAGACC
AGATCTGAGCCTGGGAGCTCTCTGGCTAACTAGGGAACCCACTGCTTAAGCCTCAATAAAGCTTGCCTTG
AGTGCTTCAAGTAGTGTGTGCCCGTCTGTTGTGTGACTCTGGTAACTAGAGATCCCTCAGACCCTTTTAG
TCAGTGTGGAAAATCTCTAGCAGTGGCGCCCGAACAGGGACTTGAAAGCGAAAGGGAAACCAGAGGAGCT
CTCTCGACGCAGGACTCGGCTTGCTGAAGCGCGCACGGCAAGAGGCGAGGGGCGGCGACTGGTGAGTACG
CCAAAAATTTTGACTAGCGGAGGCTAGAAGGAGAGAGATGGGTGCGAGAGCGTCAGTATTAAGCGGGGGA
GAATTAGATCGCGATGGGAAAAAATTCGGTTAAGGCCAGGGGGAAAGAAAAAATATAAATTAAAACATAT
AGTATGGGCAAGCAGGGAGCTAGAACGATTCGCAGTTAATCCTGGCCTGTTAGAAACATCAGAAGGCTGT
AGACAAATACTGGGACAGCTACAACCATCCCTTCAGACAGGATCAGAAGAACTTAGATCATTATATAATA
CAGTAGCAACCCTCTATTGTGTGCATCAAAGGATAGAGATAAAAGACACCAAGGAAGCTTTAGACAAGAT
AGAGGAAGAGCAAAACAAAAGTAAGACCACCGCACAGCAAGCGGCCGCTGATCTTCAGACCTGGAGGAGG
AGATATGAGGGACAATTGGAGAAGTGAATTATATAAATATAAAGTAGTAAAAATTGAACCATTAGGAGTA
GCACCCACCAAGGCAAAGAGAAGAGTGGTGCAGAGAGAAAAAAGAGCAGTGGGAATAGGAGCTTTGTTCC
TTGGGTTCTTGGGAGCAGCAGGAAGCACTATGGGCGCAGCGTCAATGACGCTGACGGTACAGGCCAGACA
ATTATTGTCTGGTATAGTGCAGCAGCAGAACAATTTGCTGAGGGCTATTGAGGCGCAACAGCATCTGTTG
CAACTCACAGTCTGGGGCATCAAGCAGCTCCAGGCAAGAATCCTGGCTGTGGAAAGATACCTAAAGGATC
AACAGCTCCTGGGGATTTGGGGTTGCTCTGGAAAACTCATTTGCACCACTGCTGTGCCTTGGAATGCTAG
TTGGAGTAATAAATCTCTGGAACAGATTTGGAATCACACGACCTGGATGGAGTGGGACAGAGAAATTAAC
AATTACACAAGCTTAATACACTCCTTAATTGAAGAATCGCAAAACCAGCAAGAAAAGAATGAACAAGAAT
TATTGGAATTAGATAAATGGGCAAGTTTGTGGAATTGGTTTAACATAACAAATTGGCTGTGGTATATAAA
ATTATTCATAATGATAGTAGGAGGCTTGGTAGGTTTAAGAATAGTTTTTGCTGTACTTTCTATAGTGAAT
AGAGTTAGGCAGGGATATTCACCATTATCGTTTCAGACCCACCTCCCAACCCCGAGGGGACCCGACAGGC
CCGAAGGAATAGAAGAAGAAGGTGGAGAGAGAGACAGAGACAGATCCATTCGATTAGTGAACGGATCTCG
ACGGTATCGGTTAACTTTTAAAAGAAAAGGGGGGATTGGGGGGTACAGTGCAGGGGAAAGAATAGTAGAC
ATAATAGCAACAGACATACAAACTAAAGAATTACAAAAACAAATTACAAAAATTCAAAATTTTATCGATC
ACGAGACTAGCCTCGAGCTGGCTGCAGTAACGCCATTTTGCAAGGCATGGAAAAATACCAAACCAAGAAT
AGAGAAGTTCAGATCAAGGGCGGGTACATGAAAATAGCTAACGTTGGGCCAAACAGGATATCTGCGGTGA
GCAGTTTCGGCCCCGGCCCGGGGCCAAGAACAGATGGTCACCGCAGTTTCGGCCCCGGCCCGAGGCCAAG
AACAGATGGTCCCCAGATATGGCCCAACCCTCAGCAGTTTCTTAAGACCCATCAGATGTTTCCAGGCTCC
CCCAAGGACCTGAAATGACCCTGCGCCTTATTTGAATTAACCAATCAGCCTGCTTCTCGCTTCTGTTCGC
GCGCTTCTGCTTCCCGAGCTCTATAAAAGAGCTCACAACCCCTCACTCGGCGCGCCAGTCCTCCGACAGA
CTGAGTCGGCCGGTCGAATCAAGCTTATCGATACCGTCGACGGATCCGCTAGCCCGCGGTTCGAAATGGA
ATCCGCTGATTTCTATGAAGCCGAACCTCGACCCCCAATGAGCTCCCATCTCCAATCTCCACCACATGCT
CCATCATCTGCGGCATTTGGGTTCCCTCGAGGTGCAGGGCCTGCTCAACCACCTGCACCACCCGCTGCTC
CCGAACCTCTCGGTGGTATTTGTGAACACGAAACCAGTATTGATATTTCCGCATATATTGATCCAGCTGC
ATTTAATGATGAATTTCTTGCGGATTTGTTCCAACATTCCAGACAACAAGAGAAAGCTAAAGCCGCAGTA
GGTCCAACCGGCGGTGGTGGGGGGGGAGATTTCGATTATCCAGGGGCTCCTGCTGGGCCAGGCGGAGCAG
TAATGCCTGGCGGGGCCCATGGCCCACCTCCTGGATATGGTTGTGCAGCTGCTGGATATTTGGATGGACG
TCTCGAACCTCTTTATGAAAGAGTGGGAGCACCCGCCTTGAGGCCTTTGGTTATTAAACAAGAACCACGA
GAAGAAGACGAGGCGAAACAACTCGCATTGGCTGGTTTGTTTCCGTATCAACCACCTCCTCCACCTCCTC
CTTCCCATCCTCATCCCCATCCACCACCAGCCCATTTGGCAGCTCCTCATCTCCAATTTCAAATTGCCCA
TTGTGGACAAACGACTATGCATTTACAACCAGGACATCCAACTCCACCCCCTACTCCAGTCCCATCTCCT
CATCCAGCACCTGCTCTGGGCGCAGCGGGGTTGCCTGGGCCCGGAAGTGCACTTAAAGGACTCGGGGCTG
CTCATCCAGATCTTCGAGCATCCGGCGGATCTGGTGCCGGTAAAGCGAAGAAAAGCGTTGATAAGAATTC
TAATGAATATCGAGTCCGCAGGGAACGTAATAATATTGCCGTTAGGAAATCCCGAGATAAAGCTAAACAA
CGTAATGTAGAAACACAACAGAAAGTCCTTGAATTAACTTCAGATAACGATCGGTTGCGGAAAAGAGTTG
AGCAATTGTCACGTGAGCTCGATACCCTTAGGGGAATATTTCGGCAATTACCCGAATCTTCTCTCGTTAA
AGCGATGGGAAATTGTGCCTAAACCGGTCGGATCCCCCGGGCTGCAGGAATTCGAGCATCTTACCGCCAT
TTATTCCCATATTTGTTCTGTTTTTCTTGATTTGGGTATACATTTAAATGTTAATAAAACAAAATGGTGG
GGCAATCATTTACATTTTTAGGGATATGTAATTACTAGTTCAGGTGTATTGCCACAAGACAAACATGTTA
AGAAACTTTCCCGTTATTTACGCTCTGTTCCTGTTAATCAACCTCTGGATTACAAAATTTGTGAAAGATT
GACTGATATTCTTAACTATGTTGCTCCTTTTACGCTGTGTGGATATGCTGCTTTAATGCCTCTGTATCAT
GCTATTGCTTCCCGTACGGCTTTCGTTTTCTCCTCCTTGTATAAATCCTGGTTGCTGTCTCTTTATGAGG
AGTTGTGGCCCGTTGTCCGTCAACGTGGCGTGGTGTGCTCTGTGTTTGCTGACGCAACCCCCACTGGCTG
GGGCATTGCCACCACCTGTCAACTCCTTTCTGGGACTTTCGCTTTCCCCCTCCCGATCGCCACGGCAGAA
CTCATCGCCGCCTGCCTTGCCCGCTGCTGGACAGGGGCTAGGTTGCTGGGCACTGATAATTCCGTGGTGT
TGTCGGGGAAGCTGACGTCCTTTGCAATTCGATATCAAGCTGTACCTTCTAGATGTACATTTCCGGAAGC
GCTTCTAGACCAATGACTTACAAGGCAGCTGTAGATCTTAGCCACTTTTTAAAAGAAAAGGGGGGACTGG
AAGGGCTAATTCACTCCCAACGAAGACAAGATCTGCTTTTTGCTTGTACTGGGTCTCTCTGGTTAGACCA
GATCTGAGCCTGGGAGCTCTCTGGCTAACTAGGGAACCCACTGCTTAAGCCTCAATAAAGCTTGCCTTGA
GTGCTTCAAGTAGTGTGTGCCCGTCTGTTGTGTGACTCTGGTAACTAGAGATCCCTCAGACCCTTTTAGT
CAGTGTGGAAAATCTCTAGCAGTAGTAGTTCATGTCATCTTATTATTCAGTATTTATAACTTGCAAAGAA
ATGAATATCAGAGAGTGAGAGGAACTTGTTTATTGCAGCTTATAATGGTTACAAATAAAGCAATAGCATC
ACAAATTTCACAAATAAAGCATTTTTTTCACTGCATTCTAGTTGTGGTTTGTCCAAACTCATCAATGTAT
CTTATCATGTCTGGCTCTAGCTATCCCGCCCCTAACTCCGCCCATCCCGCCCCTAACTCCGCCCAGTTCC
GCCCATTCTCCGCCCCATGGCTGACTAATTTTTTTT
