>Addgene plasmid #219368 | SFFV-CEBPA-Brd 467 | depositor partial sequence | sequence record 428585 | Barcode sequence
TGTACATTTCCGGAAGCGCT
